>Addgene plasmid #217055 | pMV-Mariner-1_PM | addgene full sequence | sequence record 443532 | Addgene NGS Result
AAAAATAAACAAATAGGGGTTCCGCGCACATTTCCCCGAAAAGTGCCACCTGACGTCTAAGAAACCATTA
TTATCATGACATTAACCTATAAAAATAGGCGTATCACGAGGCCCTTTCGTTGTAAAACGACGGCCAGTCG
AACCACGCAATGCGTCTCGATCCGCAGTGTCTTGCGTCTCTACTAGTTACAGTTGTCCCTCACTATAACG
CGGTTCACCTTTCGCGGCCTCGCTGTTTCGCGGATTTTTTTTAGTGTAATTTTGCATGCTTTTTTTCCTT
GCGTACAGTATGAACGCGCATTGTGTTCGGCGTCCTGATTGGCTAAGGGAGAACCGCACATGTGTTCTGC
GTCCTGATTAGCTAAGGGAGTACAGAATGCGTTCGGCTAGCCAGATTTACATAAATGTTCAATCGCTAGC
AGTGTGACTCTGAAGTGCTGTATGTTTGCAAGTTTTCTACCCGAAAAAACCCATAACCGGTGCTAGCGGA
TCCTCTAGCAATTCTACCGGGTAGGGGAGGCGCTTTTCCCAAGGCAGTCTGGAGCATGCGCTTTAGCAGC
CCCGCTGGGCACTTGGCGCTACACAAGTGGCCTCTGGCCTCGCACACATTCCACATCCACCGGTAGGCGC
CAACCGGCTCCGTTCTTTGGTGGCCCCTTCGCGCCACCTTCTACTCCTCCCCTAGTCAGGAAGTTCCCCC
CCGCCCCGCAGCTCGCGTCGTGCAGGACGTGACAAATGGAAGTAGCACGTCTCACTAGTCTCGTGCAGAT
GGACAGCACCGCTGAGCAATGGAAGCGGGTAGGCCTTTGGGGCAGCGGCCAATAGCAGCTTTGCTCCTTC
GCTTTCTGGGCTCAGAGGCTGGGAAGGGGTGGGTCCGGGGGCGGGCTCAGGGGCGGGCTCAGGGGCGGGG
CGGGCGCCCGAAGGTCCTCCGGAGGCCCGGCATTCTGCACGCTTCAAAAGCGCACGTCTGCCGCGCTGTT
CTCCTCTTCCTCATCTCCGGGCCTTTCGACCTGCAGCCAACGCCACCATGGGGACCGAGTACAAGCCCAC
GGTGCGCCTCGCCACCCGCGACGACGTCCCCCGGGCCGTACGCACCCTCGCCGCCGCGTTCGCCGACTAC
CCCGCCACGCGCCACACCGTCGACCCGGACCGCCACATCGAGCGGGTCACCGAGCTGCAAGAACTCTTCC
TCACGCGCGTCGGGCTCGACATCGGCAAGGTGTGGGTCGCGGACGACGGCGCCGCGGTGGCGGTCTGGAC
CACGCCGGAGAGCGTCGAAGCGGGGGCGGTGTTCGCCGAGATCGGCCCGCGCATGGCCGAGTTGAGCGGT
TCCCGGCTGGCCGCGCAGCAACAGATGGAAGGCCTCCTGGCGCCGCACCGGCCCAAGGAGCCCGCGTGGT
TCCTGGCCACCGTCGGCGTCTCGCCCGACCACCAGGGCAAGGGTCTGGGCAGCGCCGTCGTGCTCCCCGG
AGTGGAGGCGGCCGAGCGCGCCGGGGTGCCCGCCTTCCTGGAGACCTCCGCGCCCCGCAACCTCCCCTTC
TACGAGCGGCTCGGCTTCACCGTCACCGCCGACGTCGAGGTGCCCGAAGGACCGCGCACCTGGTGCATGA
CCCGCAAGCCCGGTGCCATCGATGCCACTAACTTCTCCCTGTTGAAACAAGCAGGGGATGTCGAAGAGAA
TCCCGGGCCAATGGTGAGCAAGGGCGAGGAGCTGTTCACCGGGGTGGTGCCCATCCTGGTCGAGCTGGAC
GGCGACGTAAACGGCCACAAGTTCAGCGTGTCCGGCGAGGGCGAGGGCGATGCCACCTACGGCAAGCTGA
CCCTGAAGTTCATCTGCACCACCGGCAAGCTGCCCGTGCCCTGGCCCACCCTCGTGACCACCCTGACCTA
CGGCGTGCAGTGCTTCAGCCGCTACCCCGACCACATGAAGCAGCACGACTTCTTCAAGTCCGCCATGCCC
GAAGGCTACGTCCAGGAGCGCACCATCTTCTTCAAGGACGACGGCAACTACAAGACCCGCGCCGAGGTGA
AGTTCGAGGGCGACACCCTGGTGAACCGCATCGAGCTGAAGGGCATCGACTTCAAGGAGGACGGCAACAT
CCTGGGGCACAAGCTGGAGTACAACTACAACAGCCACAACGTCTATATCATGGCCGACAAGCAGAAGAAC
GGCATCAAGGTGAACTTCAAGATCCGCCACAACATCGAGGACGGCAGCGTGCAGCTCGCCGACCACTACC
AGCAGAACACCCCCATCGGCGACGGCCCCGTGCTGCTGCCCGACAACCACTACCTGAGCACCCAGTCCGC
CCTGAGCAAAGACCCCAACGAGAAGCGCGATCACATGGTCCTGCTGGAGTTCGTGACCGCCGCCGGGATC
ACTCTCGGCATGGACGAGCTGTACAAGTAATTAATTAAGCTCGCTGATCAGCCTCGACTGTGCCTTCTAG
TTGCCAGCCATCTGTTGTTTGCCCCTCCCCCGTGCCTTCCTTGACCCTGGAAGGTGCCACTCCCACTGTC
CTTTCCTAATAAAATGAGGAAATTGCATCGCATTGTCTGAGTAGGTGTCATTCTATTCTGGGGGGTGGGG
TGGGGCAGGACAGCAAGGGGGAGGATTGGGAAGACAATAGCAGGCATGCTGGGGATGCGGTGGGCTCTAT
GGCTTCTGAGGCGCGCCCTCGAGAATACGCGAGTTACTGGTAATAATTTCTTATGTGTCAAACCTCGTAG
ATTGATCATTAAAATTAAATTTGTTAAAAATGTTTGGGCTTGAAAACAGGTTTTGATCTTTGGTTTCATT
TACTAATATTGTACTTATTTTTTTAAATCTGCGAAAGTTTGAACTTTGAGAGTGTTTAAATAAGAGAGAA
ATGTGAGAAAATGTTAATGCCTGTCTGAGAAAAGTGTATAAAAGTGTGTGGTTAGGGGTTTTACGGCCTT
AAAACATGTATAATAATTGTAAAAAATAAAGCTGATTACTTCGCGGATTTCGTCTATTGCGGGTTATTTT
TAGAACGTATCCCCCGCGATAAACGAGGGACCACTGTAGGGCCCAGAGACGGAGTCACTGCCAACCGAGA
CGGTCATAGCTGTTTCCTGTGTGCCGCTTCCTCGCTCACTGACTCGCTGCGCTCGGTCGTTCGGCTGCGG
CGAGCGGTATCAGCTCACTCAAAGGCGGTAATACGGTTACCCACAGAATCAGGGGATAACGCAGGAAAGA
ACATGTGAGCAAAAGGCCAGCAAAAGGCCAGGAACCGTAAAAAGGCCGCGTTGCTGGCGTTTTTCCATAG
GCTCCGCCCCCCTGACGAGCATCACAAAAATCGACGCTCAAGTCAGAGGTGGCGAAACCCGACAGGACTA
TAAAGATACCAGGCGTTTCCCCCTGGAAGCTCCCTCGTGCGCTCTCCTGTTCCGACCCTGCCGCTTACCG
GATACCTGTCCGCCTTTCTCCCTTCGGGAAGCGTGGCGCTTTCTCATAGCTCACGCTGTAGGTATCTCAG
TTCGGTGTAGGTCGTTCGCTCCAAGCTGGGCTGTGTGCACGAACCCCCCGTTCAGCCCGACCGCTGCGCC
TTATCCGGTAACTATCGTCTTGAGTCCAACCCGGTAAGACACGACTTATCGCCACTGGCAGCAGCCACTG
GTAACAGGATTAGCAGAGCGAGGTATGTAGGCGGTGCTACAGAGTTCTTGAAGTGGTGGCCTAACTACGG
CTACACTAGAAGAACAGTATTTGGTATCTGCGCTCTGCTGAAGCCAGTTACCTTCGGAAAAAGAGTTGGT
AGCTCTTGATCCGGCAAACAAACCACCGCTGGTAGCGGTGGTTTTTTTGTTTGCAAGCAGCAGATTACGC
GCAGAAAAAAAGGATCTCAAGAAGATCCTTTGATCTTTTCTACGGGGTCTGACGCTCAGTGGAACGAAAA
CTCACGTTAAGGGATTTTGGTCATGAGATTATCAAAAAGGATCTTCACCTAGATCCTTTTAAATTAAAAA
TGAAGTTTTAAATCAATCTAAAGTATATATGAGTAAACTTGGTCTGACAGTTACCAATGCTTAATCAGTG
AGGCACCTATCTCAGCGATCTGTCTCTTTCGTTCATCCATAGTTGCCTGACTCCCCGTCGTGTAGATAAC
TACGATACGGGAGGGCTTACCATCTGGCCCCAGTGCTGCAATAATACCGCGGGACCCACGCTCACCGGCT
CCAGATTTATCAGCAATAAACCAGCCAGCCGGAAGGGCCGAGCGCAGAAGTGGTCCTGCAACTTTATCCG
CCTCCATCCAGTCTATTAATTGTTGCCGGGAAGCTAGAGTAAGTAGTTCGCCAGTTAATAGTTTGCGCAA
CGTTGTTGCCATCGCTACAGGCATCGTGGTATCACGCTCGTCGTTTGGTATGGCTTCATTCAGCTCCGGT
TCCCAACGATCAAGGCGAGTTACATGATCCCCCATGTTGCGCAAAAAAGCGGTTAGCTCCTTCGGTCCTC
CGATCGTTGTCAGAAGTAAGTTGGCCGCCGTGTTATCACTCATGGTTATGGCAGCACTACATAATTCTCT
TACTGTCATGCCATCCGTAAGATGCTTTTCTGTGACTGGTGAGTACTCAACCAAGTCATTCTGAGAATAG
TGTATGCGGCGACCGAGTTGCTCTTGCCCGGCGTCAATACGGGATAATACCGCGCCACATAGCAGAACTT
TAAAAGTGCTCATCATTGGAAAACGTTCTTCGGGGCGAAAACTCTCAAGGATCTTACCGCTGTTGAGATC
CAGTTCGATGTAACCCACTCGTGCACCCAACTGATCTTCAGCATCTTTTACTTTCACCAGCGTTTCTGGG
TGAGCAAAAACAGGAAGGCAAAATGCCGCAAAAAAGGGAATAAGGGCGACACGGAAATGTTGAATACTCA
TACTCTTCCTTTTTCAATATTATTGAAGCATTTATCAGGGTTATTGTCTCATGAGCGGATACATATTTGA
ATGTATTTAG
Features (pLannotate 1.2.2; 8 found; start..end, strand, type, name):
    118..138     -  CDS            lacZα (fragment): LacZα fragment of β-galactosidase; lacZ fragment
    509..1008    +  promoter       PGK promoter: mouse phosphoglycerate kinase 1 promoter
   1033..1627    +  CDS            PuroR (fragment): puromycin N-acetyltransferase; pac from Streptomyces alboniger; confers resistance to puromycin
   1691..2410    +  CDS            EGFP: the original enhanced GFP (Yang et al., 1996) mammalian codon-optimized
   2438..2662    +  polyA_signal   bGH poly(A) signal: bovine growth hormone polyadenylation signal
   3282..3870    -  rep_origin     ori: high-copy-number ColE1/pMB1/pBR322/pUC origin of replication
   4041..4901    -  CDS            AmpR: β-lactamase; bla; confers resistance to ampicillin, carbenicillin, and related antibiotics
   4902..26      -  promoter       AmpR promoter (across the origin): bla
