[The description below was written by a language model from this plasmid's Addgene catalogue record and pLannotate feature annotations shown in this document.]
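Description:
pMV-Mariner-1_PM is a 4,980-nt transposon donor plasmid built on the pMV backbone and catalogued as a mammalian expression vector. It is propagated in E. coli through a high-copy ColE1/pUC-type origin of replication and selected with ampicillin through the β-lactamase gene (AmpR) and its own promoter. A short remnant of lacZα is also detected, presumably left over from the cloning backbone.

The recorded insert is the synthetic terminal inverted repeats (TIRs) of the Mariner-1_PM DNA transposon. TIRs are the end sequences that a cognate transposase recognises in order to excise the intervening DNA and integrate it into a genome by a cut-and-paste mechanism. The automated feature table does not annotate the TIRs themselves, so their exact positions cannot be read from the record. The unannotated stretches on either side of the mammalian cassette are plausible locations. That cassette consists of the mouse PGK promoter, a puromycin N-acetyltransferase coding sequence (annotated as a fragment), EGFP and the bovine growth hormone polyadenylation signal. The short gap between PuroR and EGFP suggests the two are linked in a single transcription unit, but the record does not identify the linking element. No transposase gene is annotated, so the enzyme would have to be supplied in trans, for example from a separate helper plasmid.

The cargo offers two readouts of stable integration in mammalian cells, puromycin resistance and green fluorescence. The plasmid was deposited with a study that surveyed a large panel of DNA transposons for activity in human cells, with the aim of finding new genome engineering tools.
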