Addgene plasmid #217055: pMV-Mariner-1_PM
Purpose: Donor plasmid of Mariner-1_PM Transposon
Depositing lab: Haoyi Wang. Depositing organization: Institute of Zoology, Chinese Academy of Sciences. Publication: Heterologous survey of 130 DNA transposons in human cells highlights their functional divergence and expands the genome engineering toolbox. Zhang T, Tan S, Tang N, Li Y, Zhang C, Sun J, Guo Y, Gao H, Cai Y, Sun W, Wang C, Fu L, Ma H, Wu Y, Hu X, Zhang X, Gee P, Yan W, Zhao Y, Chen Q, Guo B, Wang H, Zhang YE. Cell. 2024 Jul 11;187(14):3741-3760.e30. doi: 10.1016/j.cell.2024.05.007. Epub 2024 Jun 5. PubMed 38843831.
Backbone
  Vector backbone: pMV
  Vector type: Mammalian Expression
Growth in bacteria
  Bacterial resistance: Ampicillin, 100 μg/mL
  Growth temperature: 37°C
  Growth strain: DH5alpha
  Copy number: High Copy
Gene/Insert
  Gene/Insert name: TIRs of Mariner-1_PM transposon (alt name: Mariner-1_PM)
  Species: Synthetic
  Cloning method: Restriction Enzyme; 5′ cloning site Unknown (unknown if destroyed); 3′ cloning site Unknown (unknown if destroyed)
Terms and licenses: Academic/Nonprofit Terms; Industry Terms: Not Available to Industry
How to cite: pMV-Mariner-1_PM was a gift from Haoyi Wang (Addgene plasmid # 217055 ; http://n2t.net/addgene:217055 ; RRID:Addgene_217055)
